>Addgene plasmid #100816 | pLenti6/V5-DEST-p110 CUX1 | depositor full sequence | sequence record 189653 | pLenti6/V5-DEST-p110 CUX1 sequence 9456 bps
AATGTAGTCTTATGCAATACTCTTGTAGTCTTGCAACATGGTAACGATGAGTTAGCAACATGCCTTACAA
GGAGAGAAAAAGCACCGTGCATGCCGATTGGTGGAAGTAAGGTGGTACGATCGTGCCTTATTAGGAAGGC
AACAGACGGGTCTGACATGGATTGGACGAACCACTGAATTGCCGCATTGCAGAGATATTGTATTTAAGTG
CCTAGCTCGATACATAAACGGGTCTCTCTGGTTAGACCAGATCTGAGCCTGGGAGCTCTCTGGCTAACTA
GGGAACCCACTGCTTAAGCCTCAATAAAGCTTGCCTTGAGTGCTTCAAGTAGTGTGTGCCCGTCTGTTGT
GTGACTCTGGTAACTAGAGATCCCTCAGACCCTTTTAGTCAGTGTGGAAAATCTCTAGCAGTGGCGCCCG
AACAGGGACTTGAAAGCGAAAGGGAAACCAGAGGAGCTCTCTCGACGCAGGACTCGGCTTGCTGAAGCGC
GCACGGCAAGAGGCGAGGGGCGGCGACTGGTGAGTACGCCAAAAATTTTGACTAGCGGAGGCTAGAAGGA
GAGAGATGGGTGCGAGAGCGTCAGTATTAAGCGGGGGAGAATTAGATCGCGATGGGAAAAAATTCGGTTA
AGGCCAGGGGGAAAGAAAAAATATAAATTAAAACATATAGTATGGGCAAGCAGGGAGCTAGAACGATTCG
CAGTTAATCCTGGCCTGTTAGAAACATCAGAAGGCTGTAGACAAATACTGGGACAGCTACAACCATCCCT
TCAGACAGGATCAGAAGAACTTAGATCATTATATAATACAGTAGCAACCCTCTATTGTGTGCATCAAAGG
ATAGAGATAAAAGACACCAAGGAAGCTTTAGACAAGATAGAGGAAGAGCAAAACAAAAGTAAGACCACCG
CACAGCAAGCGGCCGCTGATCTTCAGACCTGGAGGAGGAGATATGAGGGACAATTGGAGAAGTGAATTAT
ATAAATATAAAGTAGTAAAAATTGAACCATTAGGAGTAGCACCCACCAAGGCAAAGAGAAGAGTGGTGCA
GAGAGAAAAAAGAGCAGTGGGAATAGGAGCTTTGTTCCTTGGGTTCTTGGGAGCAGCAGGAAGCACTATG
GGCGCAGCGTCAATGACGCTGACGGTACAGGCCAGACAATTATTGTCTGGTATAGTGCAGCAGCAGAACA
ATTTGCTGAGGGCTATTGAGGCGCAACAGCATCTGTTGCAACTCACAGTCTGGGGCATCAAGCAGCTCCA
GGCAAGAATCCTGGCTGTGGAAAGATACCTAAAGGATCAACAGCTCCTGGGGATTTGGGGTTGCTCTGGA
AAACTCATTTGCACCACTGCTGTGCCTTGGAATGCTAGTTGGAGTAATAAATCTCTGGAACAGATTTGGA
ATCACACGACCTGGATGGAGTGGGACAGAGAAATTAACAATTACACAAGCTTAATACACTCCTTAATTGA
AGAATCGCAAAACCAGCAAGAAAAGAATGAACAAGAATTATTGGAATTAGATAAATGGGCAAGTTTGTGG
AATTGGTTTAACATAACAAATTGGCTGTGGTATATAAAATTATTCATAATGATAGTAGGAGGCTTGGTAG
GTTTAAGAATAGTTTTTGCTGTACTTTCTATAGTGAATAGAGTTAGGCAGGGATATTCACCATTATCGTT
TCAGACCCACCTCCCAACCCCGAGGGGACCCGACAGGCCCGAAGGAATAGAAGAAGAAGGTGGAGAGAGA
GACAGAGACAGATCCATTCGATTAGTGAACGGATCTCGACGGTATCGATAAGCTTGGGAGTTCCGCGTTA
CATAACTTACGGTAAATGGCCCGCCTGGCTGACCGCCCAACGACCCCCGCCCATTGACGTCAATAATGAC
GTATGTTCCCATAGTAACGCCAATAGGGACTTTCCATTGACGTCAATGGGTGGAGTATTTACGGTAAACT
GCCCACTTGGCAGTACATCAAGTGTATCATATGCCAAGTACGCCCCCTATTGACGTCAATGACGGTAAAT
GGCCCGCCTGGCATTATGCCCAGTACATGACCTTATGGGACTTTCCTACTTGGCAGTACATCTACGTATT
AGTCATCGCTATTACCATGGTGATGCGGTTTTGGCAGTACATCAATGGGCGTGGATAGCGGTTTGACTCA
CGGGGATTTCCAAGTCTCCACCCCATTGACGTCAATGGGAGTTTGTTTTGGCACCAAAATCAACGGGACT
TTCCAAAATGTCGTAACAACTCCGCCCCATTGACGCAAATGGGCGGTAGGCGTGTACGGTGGGAGGTCTA
TATAAGCAGAGCTCGTTTAGTGAACCGTCAGATCGCCTGGAGACGCCATCCACGCTGTTTTGACCTCCAT
AGAAGACACCGACTCTAGAGGATCCACTAGTCCAGTGTGGTGGAATTCTGCAGATATCAACAAGTTTGTA
CAAAAAAGCAGGCTTCGAAGGAGATAGAACCAATTCTCTAAGGAAATACTTAACCATGGTCGACTGGATC
CACCATGGAGCAGAAGCTCATCTCTGAAGAGGACCTCTCCACCTCGCCCATGCCCACCGTGTCCAGCTAC
CCACCTCTCGCCATCTCCCTGAAGAAGCCCTCCGCAGCTCCTGAGGCCGGTGCCTCTGCTCTGCCGAACC
CCCCGGCCCTCAAAAAGGAGGCCCAGGACGCCCCCGGGCTGGACCCCCAGGGAGCAGCCGATTGTGCACA
AGGGGTCCTGAGACAGGTGAAAAATGAGGTGGGCCGCAGCGGTGCCTGGAAGGACCACTGGTGGAGCGCG
GTGCAGCCGGAGAGAAGAAATGCCGCCTCCTCCGAGGAGGCCAAGGCCAGAGAAACGGGCGGCGGGAAAG
AGAAGGGCAGCGGTGGCAGCGGAGGTGGCAGCCAGCCTCGGGCCGAGCGCAGTCAGCTCCAGGGACCCTC
GTCGTCAGAGTACTGGAAGGAGTGGCCCAGCGCTGAGTCCCCATACTCCCAGAGCTCAGAGCTGAGTCTG
ACCGGGGCCAGCCGCAGCGAGACACCACAGAACAGCCCCCTGCCATCCTCCCCGATCGTGCCCATGTCCA
AGCCCACCAAGCCCTCGGTCCCCCCGCTGACCCCCGAGCAGTACGAGGTCTACATGTACCAGGAGGTGGA
CACCATCGAGCTCACCCGGCAGGTTAAGGAAAAGCTGGCCAAGAACGGCATCTGCCAGAGAATCTTCGGG
GAGAAGGTGCTGGGCCTGTCCCAGGGCAGCGTCAGCGACATGCTGTCCCGACCGAAGCCATGGAGCAAGC
TGACGCAGAAAGGCCGAGAACCCTTCATCCGGATGCAGCTCTGGCTGAACGGCGAGCTAGGCCAGGGTGT
TCTACCCGTCCAGGGCCAGCAGCAAGGGCCAGTCCTCCACTCCGTGACATCGCTCCAGGACCCGCTGCAG
CAGGGCTGTGTGAGCTCAGAAAGCACTCCAAAGACCTCCGCCAGCTGCAGCCCTGCCCCTGAGTCCCCGA
TGAGTTCCAGTGAGTCGGTGAAGAGCCTGACCGAGCTGGTCCAGCAGCCCTGTCCCCCCATCGAGGCGAG
CAAGGACAGCAAGCCACCAGAGCCCAGTGACCCGCCAGCATCCGACTCCCAGCCCACAACCCCGCTGCCT
CTCTCCGGACACTCGGCCCTCAGCATCCAAGAATTAGTAGCCATGTCCCCGGAGCTGGACACCTACGGCA
TAACCAAGCGGGTGAAGGAGGTGCTGACGGACAACAACCTCGGCCAGCGCTTATTTGGGGAGACCATCTT
AGGGCTCACCCAAGGCTCTGTCTCTGACCTCCTTGCCCGCCCCAAACCCTGGCATAAGCTCAGTCTGAAA
GGACGAGAGCCCTTCGTCCGGATGCAGCTGTGGCTGAACGACCCCAACAATGTGGAGAAGCTGATGGACA
TGAAACGGATGGAGAAGAAAGCCTACATGAAGCGGCGGCACAGCTCAGTCAGTGACAGCCAGCCCTGCGA
ACCGCCCTCTGTCGGCACCGAGTACAGCCAGGGCGCCAGCCCCCAGCCCCAGCACCAGCTGAAGAAACCC
CGGGTGGTGCTGGCTCCGGAGGAGAAGGAGGCGCTGAAACGAGCGTATCAGCAAAAGCCATACCCGTCAC
CAAAAACCATCGAAGACCTCGCCACCCAGCTCAACCTGAAAACAAGCACCGTCATCAACTGGTTCCACAA
CTACAGGTCTCGGATCCGCAGAGAACTGTTCATTGAGGAAATTCAGGCCGGGAGTCAGGGCCAGGCGGGC
GCCAGCGACTCACCCTCGGCCCGCAGCGGCCGGGCGGCGCCCAGCTCGGAGGGCGACAGCTGCGACGGCG
TGGAGGCCACTGAGGGCCCAGGCAGCGCCGACACCGAGGAGCCCAAGTCTCAGGGAGAGGCCGAGCGGGA
GGAGGTGCCGCGGCCGGCGGAGCAGACGGAGCCGCCGCCCTCGGGGACCCCGGGCCCGGACGACGCCCGC
GACGACGACCACGAGGGAGGCCCCGTGGAAGGCCCGGGGCCCCTGCCCAGCCCCGCCTCCGCGACCGCCA
CCGCCGCGCCCGCGGCCCCCGAGGACGCCGCTACCTCAGCCGCCGCCGCGCCGGGGGAGGGCCCCGCGGC
CCCGACGTCCGCGCCACCGCCCAGCAACAGCAGCAGCAGCAGCGCCCCCCGCAGGCCCAGCTCGCTGCAG
AGCCTTTTCGGCCTCCCCGAGGCCGCGGGCGCCCGGGACTCGCGCGACAACCCCCTGCGCAAGAAGAAGG
CCGCGAACTTGAACAGCATCATCCACCGCCTGGAGAAGGCCGCCAGCCGGGAGGAACCTATCGAATGGGA
GTTCTATCCATACGACGTACCTGACTACGCATGAGCGGCCGCACTCGAGATATCTAGACCCAGCTTTCTT
GTACAAAGTGGTTGATATCCAGCACAGTGGCGGCCGCTCGAGTCTAGAGGGCCCGCGGTTCGAAGGTAAG
CCTATCCCTAACCCTCTCCTCGGTCTCGATTCTACGCGTACCGGTTAGTAATGAGTTTGGAATTAATTCT
GTGGAATGTGTGTCAGTTAGGGTGTGGAAAGTCCCCAGGCTCCCCAGGCAGGCAGAAGTATGCAAAGCAT
GCATCTCAATTAGTCAGCAACCAGGTGTGGAAAGTCCCCAGGCTCCCCAGCAGGCAGAAGTATGCAAAGC
ATGCATCTCAATTAGTCAGCAACCATAGTCCCGCCCCTAACTCCGCCCATCCCGCCCCTAACTCCGCCCA
GTTCCGCCCATTCTCCGCCCCATGGCTGACTAATTTTTTTTATTTATGCAGAGGCCGAGGCCGCCTCTGC
CTCTGAGCTATTCCAGAAGTAGTGAGGAGGCTTTTTTGGAGGCCTAGGCTTTTGCAAAAAGCTCCCGGGA
GCTTGTATATCCATTTTCGGATCTGATCAGCACGTGTTGACAATTAATCATCGGCATAGTATATCGGCAT
AGTATAATACGACAAGGTGAGGAACTAAACCATGGCCAAGCCTTTGTCTCAAGAAGAATCCACCCTCATT
GAAAGAGCAACGGCTACAATCAACAGCATCCCCATCTCTGAAGACTACAGCGTCGCCAGCGCAGCTCTCT
CTAGCGACGGCCGCATCTTCACTGGTGTCAATGTATATCATTTTACTGGGGGACCTTGTGCAGAACTCGT
GGTGCTGGGCACTGCTGCTGCTGCGGCAGCTGGCAACCTGACTTGTATCGTCGCGATCGGAAATGAGAAC
AGGGGCATCTTGAGCCCCTGCGGACGGTGCCGACAGGTGCTTCTCGATCTGCATCCTGGGATCAAAGCCA
TAGTGAAGGACAGTGATGGACAGCCGACGGCAGTTGGGATTCGTGAATTGCTGCCCTCTGGTTATGTGTG
GGAGGGCTAAGCACAATTCGAGCTCGGTACCTTTAAGACCAATGACTTACAAGGCAGCTGTAGATCTTAG
CCACTTTTTAAAAGAAAAGGGGGGACTGGAAGGGCTAATTCACTCCCAACGAAGACAAGATCTGCTTTTT
GCTTGTACTGGGTCTCTCTGGTTAGACCAGATCTGAGCCTGGGAGCTCTCTGGCTAACTAGGGAACCCAC
TGCTTAAGCCTCAATAAAGCTTGCCTTGAGTGCTTCAAGTAGTGTGTGCCCGTCTGTTGTGTGACTCTGG
TAACTAGAGATCCCTCAGACCCTTTTAGTCAGTGTGGAAAATCTCTAGCAGTAGTAGTTCATGTCATCTT
ATTATTCAGTATTTATAACTTGCAAAGAAATGAATATCAGAGAGTGAGAGGAACTTGTTTATTGCAGCTT
ATAATGGTTACAAATAAAGCAATAGCATCACAAATTTCACAAATAAAGCATTTTTTTCACTGCATTCTAG
TTGTGGTTTGTCCAAACTCATCAATGTATCTTATCATGTCTGGCTCTAGCTATCCCGCCCCTAACTCCGC
CCATCCCGCCCCTAACTCCGCCCAGTTCCGCCCATTCTCCGCCCCATGGCTGACTAATTTTTTTTATTTA
TGCAGAGGCCGAGGCCGCCTCGGCCTCTGAGCTATTCCAGAAGTAGTGAGGAGGCTTTTTTGGAGGCCTA
GGGACGTACCCAATTCGCCCTATAGTGAGTCGTATTACGCGCGCTCACTGGCCGTCGTTTTACAACGTCG
TGACTGGGAAAACCCTGGCGTTACCCAACTTAATCGCCTTGCAGCACATCCCCCTTTCGCCAGCTGGCGT
AATAGCGAAGAGGCCCGCACCGATCGCCCTTCCCAACAGTTGCGCAGCCTGAATGGCGAATGGG
[124 nt withheld, positions 6785-6908]
C
[91 nt withheld, positions 6910-7000]
A
[49 nt withheld, positions 7002-7050]
CCTTTGACGTTGGAGTCCACGTTCTTT
[37 nt withheld, positions 7078-7114]
ACCCTATCTCGGTCTATTCTTTTGATTTATAAGGGATTTTGCCGATTTCGGCCTATTGGTTAAAAAATGA
GCTGATTTAACAAAAATTTAACGCGAATTTTAACAAAATATTAACGCTTACAATTTAGGTGGCACTTTTC
GGGGAAATGTGCGCGGAACCCCTATTTGTTTATTTTTCTAAATACATTCAAATATGTATCCGCTCATGAG
ACAATAACCCTGATAAATGCTTCAATAATATTGAAAAAGGAAGAGTATGAGTATTCAACATTTCCGTGTC
GCCCTTATTCCCTTTTTTGCGGCATTTTGCCTTCCTGTTTTTGCTCACCCAGAAACGCTGGTGAAAGTAA
AAGATGCTGAAGATCAGTTGGGTGCACGAGTGGGTTACATCGAACTGGATCTCAACAGCGGTAAGATCCT
TGAGAGTTTTCGCCCCGAAGAACGTTTTCCAATGATGAGCACTTTTAAAGTTCTGCTATGTGGCGCGGTA
TTATCCCGTATTGACGCCGGGCAAGAGCAACTCGGTCGCCGCATACACTATTCTCAGAATGACTTGGTTG
AGTACTCACCAGTCACAGAAAAGCATCTTACGGATGGCATGACAGTAAGAGAATTATGCAGTGCTGCCAT
AACCATGAGTGATAACACTGCGGCCAACTTACTTCTGACAACGATCGGAGGACCGAAGGAGCTAACCGCT
TTTTTGCACAACATGGGGGATCATGTAACTCGCCTTGATCGTTGGGAACCGGAGCTGAATGAAGCCATAC
CAAACGACGAGCGTGACACCACGATGCCTGTAGCAATGGCAACAACGTTGCGCAAACTATTAACTGGCGA
ACTACTTACTCTAGCTTCCCGGCAACAATTAATAGACTGGATGGAGGCGGATAAAGTTGCAGGACCACTT
CTGCGCTCGGCCCTTCCGGCTGGCTGGTTTATTGCTGATAAATCTGGAGCCGGTGAGCGTGGGTCTCGCG
GTATCATTGCAGCACTGGGGCCAGATGGTAAGCCCTCCCGTATCGTAGTTATCTACACGACGGGGAGTCA
GGCAACTATGGATGAACGAAATAGACAGATCGCTGAGATAGGTGCCTCACTGATTAAGCATTGGTAACTG
TCAGACCAAGTTTACTCATATATACTTTAGATTGATTTAAAACTTCATTTTTAATTTAAAAGGATCTAGG
TGAAGATCCTTTTTGATAATCTCATGACCAAAATCCCTTAACGTGAGTTTTCGTTCCACTGAGCGTCAGA
CCCCGTAGAAAAGATCAAAGGATCTTCTTGAGATCCTTTTTTTCTGCGCGTAATCTGCTGCTTGCAAACA
AAAAAACCACCGCTACCAGCGGTGGTTTGTTTGCCGGATCAAGAGCTACCAACTCTTTTTCCGAAGGTAA
CTGGCTTCAGCAGAGCGCAGATACCAAATACTGTTCTTCTAGTGTAGCCGTAGTTAGGCCACCACTTCAA
GAACTCTGTAGCACCGCCTACATACCTCGCTCTGCTAATCCTGTTACCAGTGGCTGCTGCCAGTGGCGAT
AAGTCGTGTCTTACCGGGTTGGACTCAAGACGATAGTTACCGGATAAGGCGCAGCGGTCGGGCTGAACGG
GGGGTTCGTGCACACAGCCCAGCTTGGAGCGAACGACCTACACCGAACTGAGATACCTACAGCGTGAGCT
ATGAGAAAGCGCCACGCTTCCCGAAGGGAGAAAGGCGGACAGGTATCCGGTAAGCGGCAGGGTCGGAACA
GGAGAGCGCACGAGGGAGCTTCCAGGGGGAAACGCCTGGTATCTTTATAGTCCTGTCGGGTTTCGCCACC
TCTGACTTGAGCGTCGATTTTTGTGATGCTCGTCAGGGGGGCGGAGCCTATGGAAAAACGCCAGCAACGC
GGCCTTTTTACGGTTCCTGGCCTTTTGCTGGCCTTTTGCTCACATGTTCTTTCCTGCGTTATCCCCTGAT
TCTGTGGATAACCGTATTACCGCCTTTGAGTGAGCTGATACCGCTCGCCGCAGCCGAACGACCGAGCGCA
GCGAGTCAGTGAGCGAGGAAGCGGAAGAGCGCCCAATACGCAAACCGCCTCTCCCCGCGCGTTGGCCGAT
TCATTAATGCAGCTGGCACGACAGGTTTCCCGACTGGAAAGCGGGCAGTGAGCGCAACGCAATTAATGTG
AGTTAGCTCACTCATTAGGCACCCCAGGCTTTACACTTTATGCTTCCGGCTCGTATGTTGTGTGGAATTG
TGAGCGGATAACAATTTCACACAGGAAACAGCTATGACCATGATTACGCCAAGCGCGCAATTAACCCTCA
CTAAAGGGAACAAAAGCTGGAGCTGCAAGCTT
Features (pLannotate 1.2.2; 32 found; start..end, strand, type, name):
      3..229     +  promoter       RSV promoter: Rous sarcoma virus enhancer/promoter
    230..410     +  LTR            5' LTR (truncated): truncated 5' long terminal repeat (LTR) from HIV-1
    457..582     +  misc_feature   HIV-1 Ψ: packaging signal of human immunodeficiency virus type 1
    566..929     +  CDS            HIV-1 gag (fragment): gag protein from human immunodeficiency virus 1; gag
   1075..1308    +  misc_feature   RRE: The Rev response element (RRE) of HIV-1 allows for Rev-dependent mRNA export from the nucleus to the cytoplasm.
   1685..1785    +  CDS            Rev (fragment): human immunodeficiency virus 1 (HIV-1) Rev protein; rev; enhances nuclear export of unspliced and incompletely spliced viral mRNAs
   1786..1806    -  misc_feature   MCS (fragment): pBluescript multiple cloning site
   1816..2119    +  enhancer       CMV enhancer: human cytomegalovirus immediate early enhancer
   2120..2323    +  promoter       CMV promoter: human cytomegalovirus (CMV) immediate early promoter
   2440..2464    +  protein_bind   attB1: mutant version of attB; recombination site for the Gateway® BP reaction BP Clonase™
   2528..2550    +  CDS            3xMyc (fragment): 3 tandem Myc epitope tags
   2555..4834    +  CDS            CUX1 (fragment): CUX1_HUMAN - Also known as CUTL1. Experimental evidence at protein level: Swiss-Prot protein existence level 1. [CDP/Cux p110]: Plays a role in cell cycle progression, in particular at the G1/S transition. As cells progress into S phase, a fraction of CUX1 molecules is proteolytically processed into N- terminally truncated proteins of 110 kDa. While CUX1 only transiently binds to DNA and carries the CCAAT-displacement activity, CDP/Cux p110 makes a stable interaction with DNA and stimulates expression of genes such as POLA1. From Homo sapiens (Human).
   4888..4912    -  protein_bind   attB2: mutant version of attB; recombination site for the Gateway® BP reaction BP Clonase™
   4965..5006    +  CDS            V5 tag: epitope tag from simian virus 5
   5048..5378    +  promoter       SV40 promoter: SV40 enhancer and early promoter
   5426..5473    +  promoter       EM7 promoter: synthetic bacterial promoter&nbsp
   5492..5890    +  CDS            BSD: blasticidin S deaminase; Aspergillus terreus BSD; confers resistance to blasticidin
   5907..5975    +  CDS            nef (fragment): NEF_HV1Z2 - Experimental evidence at protein level: Swiss-Prot protein existence level 1. Extracellular Nef protein targets CD4(+) T-lymphocytes for apoptosis by interacting with CXCR4 surface receptors. From Human immunodeficiency virus type 1 group M subtype D (isolate Z2/CDC-Z34) (HIV-1).
   5977..6210    +  LTR            3' LTR (ΔU3): self-inactivating 3' long terminal repeat (LTR) from HIV-1
   6282..6403    +  polyA_signal   SV40 poly(A) signal: SV40 polyadenylation signal
   6443..6578    +  rep_origin     SV40 ori: SV40 origin of replication
   6599..6617    -  promoter       T7 promoter: promoter for bacteriophage T7 RNA polymerase
   6625..6780    +  CDS            lacZα (fragment): LacZα fragment of β-galactosidase; lacZ fragment
   6785..7213    +  rep_origin     f1 ori (sequence partly withheld): f1 bacteriophage origin of replication; arrow indicates direction of (+) strand synthesis
   7266..7370    +  promoter       AmpR promoter: bla
   7371..8231    +  CDS            AmpR: β-lactamase; bla; confers resistance to ampicillin, carbenicillin, and related antibiotics
   8402..8990    +  rep_origin     ori: high-copy-number ColE1/pMB1/pBR322/pUC origin of replication
   9173..9265    +  CDS            lacI (fragment): lac repressor; lacI; The lac repressor binds to the lac operator to inhibit transcription in E. coli. This inhibition can be relieved by adding lactose or isopropyl-β-D-thiogalactopyranoside (IPTG).
   9278..9299    +  protein_bind   CAP binding site: CAP binding activates transcription in the presence of cAMP. E. coli catabolite activator protein
   9314..9344    +  promoter       lac promoter: promoter for the E. coli lac operon
   9352..9368    +  protein_bind   lac operator: The lac repressor binds to the lac operator to inhibit transcription in E. coli. This inhibition can be relieved by adding lactose or isopropyl-β-D-thiogalactopyranoside (IPTG). lac repressor encoded by lacI
   9413..9431    +  promoter       T3 promoter: promoter for bacteriophage T3 RNA polymerase
