[The description below was written by a language model from this plasmid's Addgene catalogue record and pLannotate feature annotations shown in this document.]
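Description:
pLenti6/V5-DEST-p110 CUX1 is a 9,456 bp lentiviral expression clone for mammalian cells, made by Gateway recombination into the commercial pLenti6/V5-DEST destination vector. It is propagated in E. coli through a high-copy ColE1/pUC-type origin with ampicillin selection (AmpR). An f1 origin and remnants of lac/pBluescript sequence are also annotated in the backbone. The viral portion has a third-generation, self-inactivating layout. An RSV promoter replaces the U3 region of a truncated HIV-1 5' LTR so that genomic RNA can be produced without Tat. It is followed by the Ψ packaging signal with a partial gag sequence, the Rev response element for Rev-dependent nuclear export, and a ΔU3 3' LTR that disables LTR-driven transcription after integration. An SV40 poly(A) signal and SV40 origin lie downstream of the 3' LTR.

The payload sits between attB1 and attB2 sites and is driven by the CMV immediate-early enhancer/promoter. It encodes human CUX1 residues 747–1505, the N-terminally truncated p110 isoform. According to the feature annotation, p110 is generated by proteolytic processing around the G1/S transition, binds DNA stably and stimulates expression of target genes. (The purpose field says "p100", whereas the name and annotation indicate p110.) The record lists an N-terminal Myc tag, detected in the table as a partial Myc match, and a C-terminal HA tag, which is not annotated separately. The backbone V5 tag lies beyond attB2, and the record does not state whether it is read in frame with the insert. A downstream SV40/EM7 promoter pair drives blasticidin S deaminase, allowing blasticidin selection of transduced cells. The construct is suited to stable p110 CUX1 expression, and the associated work studied transcriptional regulation by this isoform.
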