Addgene plasmid #100816: pLenti6/V5-DEST-p110 CUX1
Purpose: Gateway lentiviral vector expressing p100 CUX1 (amino acids 747-1505 of P39880), with an N-terminal Myc tag and a C-terminal HA tag
Depositing lab: Alain Nepveu. Depositing organization: McGill University. Publication: Long-range transcriptional regulation by the p110 CUX1 homeodomain protein on the ENCODE array. Vadnais C, Awan AA, Harada R, Clermont PL, Leduy L, Berube G, Nepveu A. BMC Genomics. 2013 Apr 16;14:258. doi: 10.1186/1471-2164-14-258. PubMed 23590133.
Backbone
  Vector backbone: pLenti6/V5-DEST
  Backbone manufacturer: Invitrogen
  Vector type: Mammalian Expression, Lentiviral
  Selectable markers: Blasticidin
Growth in bacteria
  Bacterial resistance: Ampicillin, 100 μg/mL
  Growth temperature: 37°C
  Growth strain: NEB Stable
  Copy number: High Copy
Gene/Insert
  Gene/Insert name: Hs CUX1 amino acids 747-1505 of P39880
  Species: H. sapiens (human)
  Mutation: contains amino acids 747-1505
  GenBank ID: P39880
  Entrez Gene: CUX1 (a.k.a. CASP, CDP, CDP/Cut, CDP1, COY1, CUTL1, CUX, Clox, Cux/CDP, GDDI, GOLIM6, Nbla10317, p100, p110, p200, p75)
  Tag / fusion protein: myc (N terminal on insert); HA (C terminal on insert)
Terms and licenses: Academic/Nonprofit Terms; Industry Terms: Not Available to Industry
How to cite: pLenti6/V5-DEST-p110 CUX1 was a gift from Alain Nepveu (Addgene plasmid # 100816 ; http://n2t.net/addgene:100816 ; RRID:Addgene_100816)
