>Addgene plasmid #100816 | pLenti6/V5-DEST-p110 CUX1 | addgene partial sequence | sequence record 205858 | Addgene Partial NGS Result
GGGCTGGGCAGGGGCCCCGGGCCTTCCACGGGGCCTCCCTCGTGGTCGTCGTCGCGGGCGTCGTCCGGGC
CCGGGGTCCCCGAGGGCGGCGGCTCCGTCTGCTCCGCCGGCCGCGGCACCTCCTCCCGCTCGGCCTCTCC
CTGAGACTTGGGCTCCTCGGTGTCGGCGCTGCCTGGGCCCTCAGTGGCCTCCACGCCGTCGCAGCTGTCG
CCCTCCGAGCTGGGCGCCGCCCGGCCGCTGCGGGCCGAGGGTGAGTCGCTGGCGCCCGCCTGGCCCTGAC
TCCCGGCCTGAATTTCCTCAATGAACAGTTCTCTGCGGATCCGAGACCTGTAGTTGTGGAACCAGTTGAT
GACGGTGCTGGTTTTCAGGTTGAGCTGGGTGGCGAGGTCTTCGATGGTTTTTGGTGACGGGTATGGCTTT
TGCTGATACGCTCGTTTCAGCGCCTCCTTCTCCTCCGGAGCCAGCACCACCCGGGGTTTCTTCAGCTGGT
GCTGGGGCTGGGGGCTGGCGCCCTGGCTGTACTCGGTGCCGACAGAGGGCGGTTCGCAGGGCTGGCTGTC
ACTGACTGAGCTGTGCCGCCGCTTCATGTAGGCTTTCTTCTCCATCCGTTTCATGTCCATCAGCTTCTCC
ACATTGTTGGGGTCGTTCAGCCACAGCTGCATCCGGACGAAGGGCTCTCGTCCTTTCAGACTGAGCTTAT
GCCAGGGTTTGGGGCGGGCAAGGAGGTCAGAGACAGAGCCTTGGGTGAGCCCTAAGATGGTCTCCCCAAA
TAAGCGCTGGCCGAGGTTGTTGTCCGTCAGCACCTCCTTCACCCGCTTGGTTATGCCGTAGGTGTCCAGC
TCCGGGGACATGGCTACTAATTCTTGGATGCTGAGGGCCGAGTGTCCGGAGAGAGGCAGCGGGGTTGTGG
GCTGGGAGTCGGATGCTGGCGGGTCACTGGGCTCTGGTGGCTTGCTGTCCTTGCTCGCCTCGATGGGGGG
ACAGGGCTGCTGGACCAGCTCGGTCAGGCTCTTCACCGACTCACTGGAACTCATCGGGGACTCAGGGGCA
GGGCTGCAGCTGGCGGAGGTCTTTGGAGTGCTTTCTGAGCTCACACAGCCCTGCTGCAGCGGGTCCTGGA
GCGATGTCACGGAGTGGAGGACTGGCCCTTGCTGCTGGCCCTGGACGGGTAGAACACCCTGGCCTAGCTC
GCCGTTCAGCCAGAGCTGCATCCGGATGAAGGGTTCTCGGCCTTTCTGCGTCAGCTTGCTCCATGGCTTC
GGTCGGGACAGCATGTCGCTGACGCTGCCCTGGGACAGGCCCAGCACCTTCTCCCCGAAGATTCTCTGGC
AGATGCCGTTCTTGGCCAGCTTTTCCTTAACCTGCCGGGTGAGCTCGATGGTGTCCACCTCCTGGTACAT
GTAGACCTCGTACTGCTCGGGGGTCAGCGGGGGGACCGAGGGCTTGGTGGGCTTGGACATGGGCACGATC
GGGGAGGATGGCAGGGGGCTGTTCTGTGGTGTCTCGCTGCGGCTGGCCCCGGTCAGACTCAGCTCTGAGC
TCTGGGAGTATGGGGACTCAGCGCTGGGCCACTCCTTCCAGTACTCTGACGACGAGGGTCCCTGGAGCTG
ACTGCGCTCGGCCCGAGGCTGGCTGCCACCTCCGCTGCCACCGCTGCCCTTCTCTTTCCCGCCGCCCGTT
TCTTCGGCCTTGGCCTCCTCGGAGGAGGCGGCATTTCTTCTCTCCGGCTGCACCGCGCTCCACCAGTGGT
CCTTCCAGGCACCGCTGCGGCCCACCTCATTTTTCACCTGTCTCAGGACCCCTTGTGCACAATCGGCTGC
TCCCTGGGGGTCCAGCCCGGGGGCGTCCTGGGCCTCCTTTTTGAGGGCCGGGGGGTTCGGCAGAGCAGAG
GCACCGGCCTCAGGAGCTGCGGAGGGCTTCTTCAGGGAGATGGCGAGAGGTGGGTAGCTGGACACGGTGG
GCATGGGCGAGGTGGAGAGGTCCTCTTCAGAGATGAGCTTCTGCTCCATGGTGGATCCAGTCGACCATGG
TTAAGTATTTCCTTAGAGAATTGGTTCTATCTCCTTCGAAGCCTGCTTTTTTGTACAAACTTGTTGATAT
CTGCAGAATTCCACCACACTGGACTAGTGGATCCTCTAGAGTCGGTGTCTTCTATGGAGGTCAAAACAGC
GTGGATGGCGTCTCCAGGCGATCTGACGGTTCACTAAACGAGCTCTGCTTATATAGACCTCCCACCGTAC
ACGCCTACCGCCCATTTGCGTCAATGGGGCGGAGTTGTTACGACATTTTGGAAAGTCCCGTTGATTTTGG
TGCCAAAACAAACTCCCATTGACGTCAATGGGGTGGAGACTTGGAAATCCCCGTGAGTCAAACCGCTATC
CACGCCCATTGATGTACTGCCAAAACCGCATCACCATGGTAATAGCGATGACTAATACGTAGATGTACTG
CCAAGTAGGAAAGTCCCATAAGGTCATGTACTGGGCATAATGCCAGGCGGGCCATTTACCGTCATTGACG
TCAATAGGGGGCGTACTTGGCATATGATACACTTGATGTACTGCCAAGTGGGCAGTTTACCGTAAATACT
CCACCCATTGACGTCAATGGAAAGTCCCTATTGGCGTTACTATGGGAACATACGTCATTATTGACGTCAA
TGGGCGGGGGTCGTTGGGCGGTCAGCCAGGCGGGCCATTTACCGTAAGTTATGTAACGCGGAACTCCCAA
GCTTATCGATACCGTCGAGATCCGTTCACTAATCGAATGGATCTGTCTCTGTCTCTCTCTCCACCTTCTT
CTTCTATTCCTTCGGGCCTGTCGGGTCCCCTCGGGGTTGGGAGGTGGGTCTGAAACGATAATGGTGAATA
TCCCTGCCTAACTCTATTCACTATAGAAAGTACAGCAAAAACTATTCTTAAACCTACCAAGCCTCCTACT
ATCATTATGAATAATTTTATATACCACAGCCAATTTGTTATGTTAAACCAATTCCACAAACTTGCCCATT
TATCTAATTCCAATAATTCTTGTTCATTCTTTTCTTGCTGGTTTTGCGATTCTTCAATTAAGGAGTGTAT
TAAGCTTGTGTAATTGTTAATTTCTCTGTCCCACTCCATCCAGGTCGTGTGATTCCAAATCTGTTCCAGA
GATTTATTACTCCAACTAGCATTCCAAGGCACAGCAGTGGTGCAAATGAGTTTTCCAGAGCAACCCCAAA
TCCCCAGGAGCTGTTGATCCTTTAGGTATCTTTCCACAGCCAGGATTCTTGCCTGGAGCTGCTTGATGCC
CCAGACTGTGAGTTGCAACAGATGCTGTTGCGCCTCAATAGCCCTCAGCAAATTGTTCTGCTGCTGCACT
ATACCAGACAATAATTGTCTGGCCTGTACCGTCAGCGTCATTGACGCTGCGCCCATAGTGCTTCCTGCTG
CTCCCAAGAACCCAAGGAACAAAGCTCCTATTCCCACTGCTCTTTTTTCTCTCTGCACCACTCTTCTCTT
TGCCTTGGTGGGTGCTACTCCTAATGGTTCAATTTTTACTACTTTATATTTATATAATTCACTTCTCCAA
TTGTCCCTCATATCTCCTCCTCCAGGTCTGAAGATCAGCGGCCGCTTGCTGTGCGGTGGTCTTACTTTTG
TTTTGCTCTTCCTCTATCTTGTCTAAAGCTTCCTTGGTGTCTTTTATCTCTATCCTTTGATGCACACAAT
AGAGGGTTGCTACTGTATTATATAATGATCTAAGTTCTTCTGATCCTGTCTGAAGGGATGGTTGTAGCTG
TCCCAGTATTTGTCTACAGCCTTCTGATGTTTCTAACAGGCCAGGATTAACTGCGAATCGTTCTAGCTCC
CTGCTTGCCCATACTATATGTTTTAATTTATATTTTTTCTTTCCCCCTGGCCTTAACCGAATTTTTTCCC
ATCGCGATCTAATTCTCCCCCGCTTAATACTGACGCTCTCGCACCCATCTCTCTCCTTCTAGCCTCCGCT
AGTCAAAATTTTTGGCGTACTCACCAGTCGCCGCCCCTCGCCTCTTGCCGTGCGCGCTTCAGCAAGCCGA
GTCCTGCGTCGAGAGAGCTCCTCTGGTTTCCCTTTCGCTTTCAAGTCCCTGTTCGGGCGCCACTGCTAGA
GATTTTCCACACTGACTAAAAGGGTCTGAGGGATCTCTAGTTACCAGAGTCACACAACAGACGGGCACAC
ACTACTTGAAGCACTCAAGGCAAGCTTTATTGAGGCTTAAGCAGTGGGTTCCCTAGTTAGCCAGAGAGCT
CCCAGGCTCAGATCTGGTCTAACCAGAGAGACCCGTTTATGTATCGAGCTAGGCACTTAAATACAATATC
TCTGCAATGCGGCAATTCAGTGGTTCGTCCAATCCATGTCAGACCCGTCTGTTGCCTTCCTAATAAGGCA
CGATCGTACCACCTTACTTCCACCAATCGGCATGCACGGTGCTTTTTCTCTCCTTGTAAGGCATGTTGCT
AACTCATCGTTACCATGTTGCAAGACTACAAGAGTATTGCATAAGACTACATTAAGCTTGCAGCTCCAGC
TTTTGTTCCCTTTAGTGAGGGTTAATTGCGCGCTTGGCGTAATCATGGTCATAGCTGTTTCCTGTGTGAA
ATTGTTATCCGCTCACAATTCCACACAACATACGAGCCGGAAGCATAAAGTGTAAAGCCTGGGGTGCCTA
ATGAGTGAGCTAACTCACATTAATTGCGTTGCGCTCACTGCCCGCTTTCCAGTCGGGAAACCTGTCGTGC
CAGCTGCATTAATGAATCGGCCAACGCGCGGGGAGAGGCGGTTTGCGTATTGGGCGCTCTTCCGCTTCCT
CGCTCACTGACTCGCTGCGCTCGGTCGTTCGGCTGCGGCGAGCGGTATCAGCTCACTCAAAGGCGGTAAT
ACGGTTATCCACAGAATCAGGGGATAACGCAGGAAAGAACATGTGAGCAAAAGGCCAGCAAAAGGCCAGG
AACCGTAAAAAGGCCGCGTTGCTGGCGTTTTTCCATAGGCTCCGCCCCCCTGACGAGCATCACAAAAATC
GACGCTCAAGTCAGAGGTGGCGAAACCCGACAGGACTATAAAGATACCAGGCGTTTCCCCCTGGAAGCTC
CCTCGTGCGCTCTCCTGTTCCGACCCTGCCGCTTACCGGATACCTGTCCGCCTTTCTCCCTTCGGGAAGC
GTGGCGCTTTCTCATAGCTCACGCTGTAGGTATCTCAGTTCGGTGTAGGTCGTTCGCTCCAAGCTGGGCT
GTGTGCACGAACCCCCCGTTCAGCCCGACCGCTGCGCCTTATCCGGTAACTATCGTCTTGAGTCCAACCC
GGTAAGACACGACTTATCGCCACTGGCAGCAGCCACTGGTAACAGGATTAGCAGAGCGAGGTATGTAGGC
GGTGCTACAGAGTTCTTGAAGTGGTGGCCTAACTACGGCTACACTAGAAGAACAGTATTTGGTATCTGCG
CTCTGCTGAAGCCAGTTACCTTCGGAAAAAGAGTTGGTAGCTCTTGATCCGGCAAACAAACCACCGCTGG
TAGCGGTGGTTTTTTTGTTTGCAAGCAGCAGATTACGCGCAGAAAAAAAGGATCTCAAGAAGATCCTTTG
ATCTTTTCTACGGGGTCTGACGCTCAGTGGAACGAAAACTCACGTTAAGGGATTTTGGTCATGAGATTAT
CAAAAAGGATCTTCACCTAGATCCTTTTAAATTAAAAATGAAGTTTTAAATCAATCTAAAGTATATATGA
GTAAACTTGGTCTGACAGTTACCAATGCTTAATCAGTGAGGCACCTATCTCAGCGATCTGTCTATTTCGT
TCATCCATAGTTGCCTGACTCCCCGTCGTGTAGATAACTACGATACGGGAGGGCTTACCATCTGGCCCCA
GTGCTGCAATGATACCGCGAGACCCACGCTCACCGGCTCCAGATTTATCAGCAATAAACCAGCCAGCCGG
AAGGGCCGAGCGCAGAAGTGGTCCTGCAACTTTATCCGCCTCCATCCAGTCTATTAATTGTTGCCGGGAA
GCTAGAGTAAGTAGTTCGCCAGTTAATAGTTTGCGCAACGTTGTTGCCATTGCTACAGGCATCGTGGTGT
CACGCTCGTCGTTTGGTATGGCTTCATTCAGCTCCGGTTCCCAACGATCAAGGCGAGTTACATGATCCCC
CATGTTGTGCAAAAAAGCGGTTAGCTCCTTCGGTCCTCCGATCGTTGTCAGAAGTAAGTTGGCCGCAGTG
TTATCACTCATGGTTATGGCAGCACTGCATAATTCTCTTACTGTCATGCCATCCGTAAGATGCTTTTCTG
TGACTGGTGAGTACTCAACCAAGTCATTCTGAGAATAGTGTATGCGGCGACCGAGTTGCTCTTGCCCGGC
GTCAATACGGGATAATACCGCGCCACATAGCAGAACTTTAAAAGTGCTCATCATTGGAAAACGTTCTTCG
GGGCGAAAACTCTCAAGGATCTTACCGCTGTTGAGATCCAGTTCGATGTAACCCACTCGTGCACCCAACT
GATCTTCAGCATCTTTTACTTTCACCAGCGTTTCTGGGTGAGCAAAAACAGGAAGGCAAAATGCCGCAAA
AAAGGGAATAAGGGCGACACGGAAATGTTGAATACTCATACTCTTCCTTTTTCAATATTATTGAAGCATT
TATCAGGGTTATTGTCTCATGAGCGGATACATATTTGAATGTATTTAGAAAAATAAACAAATAGGGGTTC
CGCGCACATTTCCCCGAAAAGTGCCACCTAAATTGTAAGCGTTAATATTTTGTTAAAATTCGCGTTAAAT
TTTTGTTAAATCAGCTCATTTTTTAACCAATAGGCCGAAATCGGCAAAATCCCTTATAAATCAAAAGAAT
AGACCGAGATAGGGT
[37 nt withheld, positions 6876-6912]
AAAGAACGTGGACTCCAACGTCAAAGG
[49 nt withheld, positions 6940-6988]
T
[91 nt withheld, positions 6990-7080]
G
[124 nt withheld, positions 7082-7205]
CCCATTCGCCATTCAGGCTGCGCAACTGTTGGGAAGGGCGATCGGTGCGGGCCTCTTCGCTATTACGCCA
GCTGGCGAAAGGGGGATGTGCTGCAAGGCGATTAAGTTGGGTAACGCCAGGGTTTTCCCAGTCACGACGT
TGTAAAACGACGGCCAGTGAGCGCGCGTAATACGACTCACTATAGGGCGAATTGGGTACGTCCCTAGGCC
TCCAAAAAAGCCTCCTCACTACTTCTGGAATAGCTCAGAGGCCGAGGCGGCCTCGGCCTCTGCATAAATA
AAAAAAATTAGTCAGCCATGGGGCGGAGAATGGGCGGAACTGGGCGGAGTTAGGGGCGGGATGGGCGGAG
TTAGGGGCGGGATAGCTAGAGCCAGACATGATAAGATACATTGATGAGTTTGGACAAACCACAACTAGAA
TGCAGTGAAAAAAATGCTTTATTTGTGAAATTTGTGATGCTATTGCTTTATTTGTAACCATTATAAGCTG
CAATAAACAAGTTCCTCTCACTCTCTGATATTCATTTCTTTGCAAGTTATAAATACTGAATAATAAGATG
ACATGAACTACTACTGCTAGAGATTTTCCACACTGACTAAAAGGGTCTGAGGGATCTCTAGTTACCAGAG
TCACACAACAGACGGGCACACACTACTTGAAGCACTCAAGGCAAGCTTTATTGAGGCTTAAGCAGTGGGT
TCCCTAGTTAGCCAGAGAGCTCCCAGGCTCAGATCTGGTCTAACCAGAGAGACCCAGTACAAGCAAAAAG
CAGATCTTGTCTTCGTTGGGAGTGAATTAGCCCTTCCAGTCCCCCCTTTTCTTTTAAAAAGTGGCTAAGA
TCTACAGCTGCCTTGTAAGTCATTGGTCTTAAAGGTACCGAGCTCGAATTGTGCTTAGCCCTCCCACACA
TAACCAGAGGGCAGCAATTCACGAATCCCAACTGCCGTCGGCTGTCCATCACTGTCCTTCACTATGGCTT
TGATCCCAGGATGCAGATCGAGAAGCACCTGTCGGCACCGTCCGCAGGGGCTCAAGATGCCCCTGTTCTC
ATTTCCGATCGCGACGATACAAGTCAGGTTGCCAGCTGCCGCAGCAGCAGCAGTGCCCAGCACCACGAGT
TCTGCACAAGGTCCCCCAGTAAAATGATATACATTGACACCAGTGAAGATGCGGCCGTCGCTAGAGAGAG
CTGCGCTGGCGACGCTGTAGTCTTCAGAGATGGGGATGCTGTTGATTGTAGCCGTTGCTCTTTCAATGAG
GGTGGATTCTTCTTGAGACAAAGGCTTGGCCATGGTTTAGTTCCTCACCTTGTCGTATTATACTATGCCG
ATATACTATGCCGATGATTAATTGTCAACACGTGCTGATCAGATCCGAAAATGGATATACAAGCTCCCGG
GAGCTTTTTGCAAAAGCCTAGGCCTCCAAAAAAGCCTCCTCACTACTTCTGGAATAGCTCAGAGGCAGAG
GCGGCCTCGGCCTCTGCATAAATAAAAAAAATTAGTCAGCCATGGGGCGGAGAATGGGCGGAACTGGGCG
GAGTTAGGGGCGGGATGGGCGGAGTTAGGGGCGGGACTATGGTTGCTGACTAATTGAGATGCATGCTTTG
CATACTTCTGCCTGCTGGGGAGCCTGGGGACTTTCCACACCTGGTTGCTGACTAATTGAGATGCATGCTT
TGCATACTTCTGCCTGCTGGGGAGCCTGGGGACTTTCCACACCCTAACTGACACACATTCCACAGAATTA
ATTCCAAACTCATTACTAACCGGTACGCGTAGAATCGAGACCGAGGAGAGGGTTAGGGATAGGCTTACCT
TCGAACCGCGGGCCCTCTAGACTCGAGCGGCCGCCACTGTGCTGGATATCAACCACTTTGTACAAGAAAG
CTGGGTCTAGATATCTCGAGTGCGGCCGCTCATGCGTAGTCAGGTACGTCGTATGGATAGAACTCCCATT
CGATAGGTTCCTCCCGGCTGGCGGCCTTCTCCAGGCGGTGGATGATGCTGTTCAAGTTCGCGGCCTTCTT
CTTGCGCAGGGGGTTGTCGCGCGAGTCCCGGGCGCCCGCGGCCTCGGGGAGGCCGAAAAGGCTCTGCAGC
GAGCTGGGCCTGCGGGGGGCGCTGCTGCTGCTGCTGTTGCTGGGCGGCGGCGCGGAGCTCGGGGCCGCGG
GGCCCTCCCCCGGCG
